>Addgene plasmid #118007 | tsPurple chromoprotein promoter-less | addgene full sequence | sequence record 252130 | Addgene NGS Result
GAATTCGCGGCCGCTTCTAGAGAAAGAGGAGAAATACTAGATGGCGAGCTTGGTTAAGAAAGATATGTGT
GTTAAGATGACGATGGAAGGTACTGTGAACGGTTATCACTTTAAGTGCGTTGGCGAGGGTGAAGGCAAGC
CGTTCGAGGGCACGCAGAACATGCGCATTCGTGTCACCGAGGGCGGTCCGCTGCCTTTTGCATTCGACAT
CCTGGCCCCGTGCTGTATGTACGGCTCTAAGACCTTCATTAAACACGTGAGCGGTATCCCGGATTACTTT
AAAGAGTCCTTTCCAGAGGGCTTCACTTGGGAACGTACCCAGATTTTTGAGGACGGTGGTGTTCTGACCG
CGCACCAAGACACCAGCCTGGAAGGTAATTGCCTGATCTATAAAGTGAAGGTTCTGGGTACCAATTTCCC
GGCGAATGGTCCGGTGATGCAAAAGAAAACCGCGGGTTGGGAGCCGTGCGTCGAGATGCTGTATCCGCGT
GACGGCGTCTTGTGTGGTCAGAGCTTGATGGCGCTGAAGTGCACCGATGGCAATCATCTGACCAGCCACC
TGCGCACGACGTATCGTAGCCGTAAACCGAGCAACGCCGTTAACATGCCGGAGTTCCATTTTGGTGACCA
TCGCATCGAAATCCTGAAAGCTGAGCAGGGCAAATTCTACGAACAATACGAATCGGCTGTCGCACGTTAC
AGCGATGTGCCGGAAAAAGCGACGTAATAATACTAGAGCCAGGCATCAAATAAAACGAAAGGCTCAGTCG
AAAGACTGGGCCTTTCGTTTTATCTGTTGTTTGTCGGTGAACGCTCTCTACTAGAGTCACACTGGCTCAC
CTTCGGGTGGGCCTTTCTGCGTTTATATACTAGTAGCGGCCGCTGCAGTCCGGCAAAAAAGGGCAAGGTG
TCACCACCCTGCCCTTTTTCTTTAAAACCGAAAAGATTACTTCGCGTTATGCAGGCTTCCTCGCTCACTG
ACTCGCTGCGCTCGGTCGTTCGGCTGCGGCGAGCGGTATCAGCTCACTCAAAGGCGGTAATACGGTTATC
CACAGAATCAGGGGATAACGCAGGAAAGAACATGTGAGCAAAAGGCCAGCAAAAGGCCAGGAACCGTAAA
AAGGCCGCGTTGCTGGCGTTTTTCCACAGGCTCCGCCCCCCTGACGAGCATCACAAAAATCGACGCTCAA
GTCAGAGGTGGCGAAACCCGACAGGACTATAAAGATACCAGGCGTTTCCCCCTGGAAGCTCCCTCGTGCG
CTCTCCTGTTCCGACCCTGCCGCTTACCGGATACCTGTCCGCCTTTCTCCCTTCGGGAAGCGTGGCGCTT
TCTCATAGCTCACGCTGTAGGTATCTCAGTTCGGTGTAGGTCGTTCGCTCCAAGCTGGGCTGTGTGCACG
AACCCCCCGTTCAGCCCGACCGCTGCGCCTTATCCGGTAACTATCGTCTTGAGTCCAACCCGGTAAGACA
CGACTTATCGCCACTGGCAGCAGCCACTGGTAACAGGATTAGCAGAGCGAGGTATGTAGGCGGTGCTACA
GAGTTCTTGAAGTGGTGGCCTAACTACGGCTACACTAGAAGAACAGTATTTGGTATCTGCGCTCTGCTGA
AGCCAGTTACCTTCGGAAAAAGAGTTGGTAGCTCTTGATCCGGCAAACAAACCACCGCTGGTAGCGGTGG
TTTTTTTGTTTGCAAGCAGCAGATTACGCGCAGAAAAAAAGGATCTCAAGAAGATCCTTTGATCTTTTCT
ACGGGGTCTGACGCTCAGTGGAACGAAAACTCACGTTAAGGGATTTTGGTCATGAGATTATCAAAAAGGA
TCTTCACCTAGATCCTTTTAAATTAAAAATGAAGTTTTAAATCAATCTAAAGTATATATGAGTAAACTTG
GTCTGACAGCTCGAGGCTTGGATTCTCACCAATAAAAAACGCCCGGCGGCAACCGAGCGTTCTGAACAAA
TCCAGATGGAGTTCTGAGGTCATTACTGGATCTATCAACAGGAGTCCAAGCGAGCTCGATATCAAATTAC
GCCCCGCCCTGCCACTCATCGCAGTACTGTTGTAATTCATTAAGCATTCTGCCGACATGGAAGCCATCAC
AAACGGCATGATGAACCTGAATCGCCAGCGGCATCAGCACCTTGTCGCCTTGCGTATAATATTTGCCCAT
GGTGAAAACGGGGGCGAAGAAGTTGTCCATATTGGCCACGTTTAAATCAAAACTGGTGAAACTCACCCAG
GGATTGGCTGAGACGAAAAACATATTCTCAATAAACCCTTTAGGGAAATAGGCCAGGTTTTCACCGTAAC
ACGCCACATCTTGCGAATATATGTGTAGAAACTGCCGGAAATCGTCGTGGTATTCACTCCAGAGCGATGA
AAACGTTTCAGTTTGCTCATGGAAAACGGTGTAACAAGGGTGAACACTATCCCATATCACCAGCTCACCG
TCTTTCATTGCCATACGAAATTCCGGATGAGCATTCATCAGGCGGGCAAGAATGTGAATAAAGGCCGGAT
AAAACTTGTGCTTATTTTTCTTTACGGTCTTTAAAAAGGCCGTAATATCCAGCTGAACGGTCTGGTTATA
GGTACATTGAGCAACTGACTGAAATGCCTCAAAATGTTCTTTACGATGCCATTGGGATATATCAACGGTG
GTATATCCAGTGATTTTTTTCTCCATTTTAGCTTCCTTAGCTCCTGAAAATCTCGATAACTCAAAAAATA
CGCCCGGTAGTGATCTTATTTCATTATGGTGAAAGTTGGAACCTCTTACGTGCCCGATCAACTCGAGTGC
CACCTGACGTCTAAGAAACCATTATTATCATGACATTAACCTATAAAAATAGGCGTATCACGAGGCAGAA
TTTCAGATAAAAAAAATCCTTAGCTTTCGCTAAGGATGATTTCTG
Features (pLannotate 1.2.2; 11 found; start..end, strand, type, name):
      1..22      +  misc_feature   BioBrick prefix: BioBrick prefix for parts that do not start with "ATG"
     41..700     +  CDS            AQ14: AQ14 is a basic (constitutively fluorescent) red fluorescent protein published in 2005, derived from Actinia equina.
    747..818     +  terminator     rrnB T1 terminator: transcription terminator T1 from the E. coli rrnB gene
    834..861     +  terminator     T7Te terminator: phage T7 early transcription terminator
    868..888     +  misc_feature   BioBrick suffix: universal suffix for all parts
    889..946     +  terminator     his operon terminator: This putative transcriptin terminator from the E. coli his operon has a 2-bp deletion introduced during synthesis. Its efficiency has not been determined.
   1141..1729    -  rep_origin     ori: high-copy-number ColE1/pMB1/pBR322/pUC origin of replication
   1912..2006    -  terminator     lambda t0 terminator: transcription terminator from phage lambda
   2030..2686    -  CDS            cat: CAT_ECOLX - Experimental evidence at protein level: Swiss-Prot protein existence level 1. This enzyme is an effector of chloramphenicol resistance in bacteria. From Escherichia coli. This protein is used as a marker in many commonly used cloning vectors, such as pACYC184.
   2687..2784    -  promoter       cat promoter: promoter of the E. coli cat gene encoding chloramphenicol acetyltransferase
   2870..2913    -  terminator     bacterial terminator: putative bacterial transcription terminator
