[The description below was written by a language model from this plasmid's Addgene catalogue record and pLannotate feature annotations shown in this document.]
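Description:
tsPurple chromoprotein promoter-less is a small (about 2.9 kb) synthetic-biology plasmid for Escherichia coli, built on the iGEM Registry BioBrick vector pSB1C3. It replicates from a high-copy ColE1/pUC-type origin and is selected with chloramphenicol through a cat (chloramphenicol acetyltransferase) gene driven by its own cat promoter and followed by the lambda t0 terminator. Additional terminators flank the cloning region (a his operon terminator downstream and a putative bacterial terminator upstream), a standard pSB1C3 design that insulates the insert from transcription originating in the backbone.

The insert is a synthetic part made up of a ribosome binding site and the tsPurple chromoprotein coding sequence, placed between the BioBrick prefix and suffix and followed by a double terminator (rrnB T1 plus T7Te). The automated annotation labels the roughly 660 nt open reading frame as AQ14, a red fluorescent protein from Actinia equina. This is most likely a best-match homology call rather than the true identity, since the catalogue entry names the gene as tsPurple. The record notes "BioBrick sites removed", which presumably refers to eliminating internal BioBrick restriction sites so the part is assembly-compatible, as the prefix and suffix themselves are still annotated.

No promoter is annotated upstream of the RBS, consistent with the name, so the coloured protein should not be appreciably expressed until a promoter is cloned in front of it. This makes the plasmid a visual, equipment-free reporter part for BioBrick assembly or promoter-testing exercises. The stated purpose is use in the teaching course accompanying "Synthetic Biology: A Lab Manual".
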