Addgene plasmid #118007: tsPurple chromoprotein promoter-less
Purpose: For course in "Synthetic Biology: A Lab Manual"
Depositing lab: Anthony Forster. Depositing organization: Uppsala University. Publication: Engineering a palette of eukaryotic chromoproteins for bacterial synthetic biology. Liljeruhm J, Funk SK, Tietscher S, Edlund AD, Jamal S, Wistrand-Yuen P, Dyrhage K, Gynna A, Ivermark K, Lovgren J, Tornblom V, Virtanen A, Lundin ER, Wistrand-Yuen E, Forster AC. J Biol Eng. 2018 May 10;12:8. doi: 10.1186/s13036-018-0100-0. eCollection 2018. 100 PubMed 29760772.
Backbone
  Vector backbone: BioBrick pSB1C3 vector
  Backbone manufacturer: iGEM Registry
  Modifications to backbone: BioBrick sites removed
  Vector type: Synthetic Biology ; Escherichia coli
Growth in bacteria
  Bacterial resistance: Chloramphenicol, 25 μg/mL
  Growth temperature: 37°C
  Growth strain: DH5alpha
  Copy number: High Copy
Gene/Insert
  Gene/Insert name: RBS, tsPurple
  Species: Synthetic
  Mutation: BioBrick sites removed
Terms and licenses: Academic/Nonprofit Terms; Industry Terms: Not Available to Industry
How to cite: tsPurple chromoprotein promoter-less was a gift from Anthony Forster (Addgene plasmid # 118007 ; http://n2t.net/addgene:118007 ; RRID:Addgene_118007)
