>Addgene plasmid #118007 | tsPurple chromoprotein promoter-less | depositor partial sequence | sequence record 222894 | Coding
ATGGCGAGCTTGGTTAAGAAAGATATGTGTGTTAAGATGACGATGGAAGGTACTGTGAACGGTTATCACT
TTAAGTGCGTTGGCGAGGGTGAAGGCAAGCCGTTCGAGGGCACGCAGAACATGCGCATTCGTGTCACCGA
GGGCGGTCCGCTGCCTTTTGCATTCGACATCCTGGCCCCGTGCTGTATGTACGGCTCTAAGACCTTCATT
AAACACGTGAGCGGTATCCCGGATTACTTTAAAGAGTCCTTTCCAGAGGGCTTCACTTGGGAACGTACCC
AGATTTTTGAGGACGGTGGTGTTCTGACCGCGCACCAAGACACCAGCCTGGAAGGTAATTGCCTGATCTA
TAAAGTGAAGGTTCTGGGTACCAATTTCCCGGCGAATGGTCCGGTGATGCAAAAGAAAACCGCGGGTTGG
GAGCCGTGCGTCGAGATGCTGTATCCGCGTGACGGCGTCTTGTGTGGTCAGAGCTTGATGGCGCTGAAGT
GCACCGATGGCAATCATCTGACCAGCCACCTGCGCACGACGTATCGTAGCCGTAAACCGAGCAACGCCGT
TAACATGCCGGAGTTCCATTTTGGTGACCATCGCATCGAAATCCTGAAAGCTGAGCAGGGCAAATTCTAC
GAACAATACGAATCGGCTGTCGCACGTTACAGCGATGTGCCGGAAAAAGCGACGTAATAA
